Addgene plasmid #59682: pGEM-T Dmel Or85a
Purpose: Probe for Drosophila melanogaster Or85a expression
Depositing lab: Richard Axel & Leslie Vosshall. Depositing organization: Columbia University. Publication: A spatial map of olfactory receptor expression in the Drosophila antenna. Vosshall LB, Amrein H, Morozov PS, Rzhetsky A, Axel R. Cell. 1999 Mar 5;96(5):725-36. 10.1016/S0092-8674(00)80582-6 PubMed 10089887.
Backbone
  Vector backbone: pGEM-T
  Backbone manufacturer: Promega
  Backbone size w/o insert (bp): 3000
  Vector type: Bacterial Expression
Growth in bacteria
  Bacterial resistance: Ampicillin, 100 μg/mL
  Growth temperature: 37°C
  Growth strain: DH5alpha
  Copy number: High Copy
Gene/Insert
  Gene/Insert name: Or85a
  Species: D. melanogaster (fly)
  Insert size (bp): 1400
  Entrez Gene: Or85a (a.k.a. Dmel_CG7454, 85A.4, 85a, CG7454, DOR31, Dmel\CG7454, or85a)
  Cloning method: Unknown
  Sequencing primers: 5′ M13-F20; 3′ M13-Rev
Terms and licenses: Academic/Nonprofit Terms; Industry Terms: Not Available to Industry
Depositor comments: source: Genomic DNA
How to cite: pGEM-T Dmel Or85a was a gift from Richard Axel & Leslie Vosshall (Addgene plasmid # 59682 ; http://n2t.net/addgene:59682 ; RRID:Addgene_59682)
