[The description below was written by a language model from this plasmid's Addgene catalogue record.]
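Description:
pGEM-T Dmel Or85a is a small bacterial cloning plasmid built on the Promega pGEM-T backbone (about 3 kb), a high-copy vector maintained in E. coli under ampicillin selection. Although catalogued as a bacterial expression vector, pGEM-T is in practice a T-overhang cloning vector for PCR products rather than a protein-expression system. Its cloning site is normally flanked by opposing phage RNA polymerase promoters (T7 and SP6) and by M13 forward and reverse primer sites, the latter being the sequencing primers listed here. No feature table accompanies this entry, so the individual backbone elements, the orientation of the insert and the exact cloning junctions are not documented, and the cloning method is recorded as unknown.

The insert is a fragment of roughly 1.4 kb from the Drosophila melanogaster odorant receptor gene Or85a (CG7454, also known as DOR31). The depositor notes that it was derived from genomic DNA rather than cDNA, so it may include intronic sequence, though the record does not state this. No tags, reporters or fusion partners are recorded.

The stated purpose is to serve as a probe for Or85a expression. It comes from work mapping the spatial distribution of olfactory receptor expression in the fly antenna. A plasmid of this type typically acts as a template for generating labelled antisense and sense riboprobes by in vitro transcription from the flanking phage promoters, for use in RNA in situ hybridisation to identify the olfactory sensory neurons that express this receptor. Which promoter yields the antisense strand cannot be determined from the record.
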