>Addgene plasmid #59682 | pGEM-T Dmel Or85a | addgene partial sequence | sequence record 97028 | M13pUC-Fwd 5'-CCCAGTCACGACGTTGTAAAACG-3'
TGTAATACGAACTCACTATAGGGCGAATTGGGCCCGACGTCGCATGCTCCCGGCCGCCATGGCCGCGGGA
TTATGATTTTTAAGTACATTCAAGAGCCAGTCCTTGGATCCTTATTTCGATCCCGGGATTCGCTGATCTA
CTTAAACAGATCCATAGATCAAATGGGATGGAGACTGCCGCCACGAACTAAGCCGTACTGGTGGCTCTAT
TACATTTGGACATTGGTGGTCATAGTACTCGTCTTTATCTTTATACCCTATGGACTGATAATGACTGGAA
TAAAGGAGTTCAAGAACTTCACGACCACGGATCTGTTTACGTATGTCCAGGTGCCGGTTAACACCAATGC
TTCGATCATGAAGGGCATTATAGTGTTGTTTATGCGGCGGCGATTTTCAAGGGCTCAGAAGATGATGGAC
GCCATGGACATTCGATGCACCAAGATGGAGGAGAAAGTCCAGGTGCACCGAGCAGCAGCCTTATGCAATC
GTGTTGTTGTGATTTACCATTGCATATACTTCGGCTATCTATCCATGGCCTTAACCGGAGCTCTGGTGAT
TGGGAAGACTCCATTCTGTTTGTACAATCCACTGGTTAACCCCGACGATCATTTCTATCTGGCCACTGCC
ATTGAATCGGTCACCATGGCTGGCATTATTCTGGCCAATCTCATTTTGGACGTATATCCCATCATATATG
TGGTCGTTCTGCGGATCCACATGGAGCTCTTGAGTGAGCGAATCAAGACGCTGCGTACTGATGTAGAAAA
AGGCGACGATCAACATTATGCCGAGCTGGTGGAGTGTGTAAAGGATCACAAGCTAATTGTCGAGTGAGGA
AGAATGGAATACTCTTTGCAGAATGCCATAATCCACTCAATTTTCCTCATTAGATATGGAAACACTCTGC
GTCCCATGATATCCGCCACGATGTTCATCCAACTACTATCCGTTGGCTTACTTTTGGGTCTGGCAGCGGT
GTCCATGCAGTTCTATAACACCGTAATGGAGCGTGTTGTCTCCGGGGTCTACACCATAGCCATTCTATCC
CAGACCTTTCCATTTTGCTATGTCTG
