>Addgene plasmid #59682 | pGEM-T Dmel Or85a | addgene partial sequence | sequence record 97031 | M13pUC-Rev 5'-AGCGGATAACAATTTCACACAGG-3'
TGACCATGATTACGCCAAGCTATTTAGGTGACACTATAGAATACTCAAGCTATGCATCCAACGCGTTGGG
AGCTCTCCCATATGGTCGACCTGCAGGCGGCCGCACTAGTGATTCTCCCTTCTCAATTTCTCGGCCAAGT
CCATCTCATTTACAATGGTCACCACTGAGAAAGCGAACTTGGCCATCTGAAAGATTTTGTTTACAATAAA
ATGTAATGGTTTTGTATGATATTATCTTACCTTTATATTGGTGTTTAGACATATGGGGAAAATTCCGCCC
GCAGTGAACAAAATCGACTGCTGAACATTGTGAATGAAGTACAACATCGTGGTTCTGTATCGTCGCTCAG
CTCCAATCCACTTGGAATGGAACAGTGTGTTGGTCAGGGATTCGCAATCGCTGCTCAGCTGCTCACAGAC
ATAGCAAAATGGAAAGGTCTGGGATAGAATGGCTATGGTGTAGACCCCGGAGACAACACGCTCCATTACG
GTGTTATAGAACTGCATGGACACCGCTGCCAGACCCAAAAGTAAGCCAACGGATAGTAGTTGGATGAACA
TCGTGGCGGATATCATGGGACGCAGAGTGTTTCCATATCTAATGAGGAAAATTGAGTGGATTATGGCATT
CTGCAAAGAGTATTCCATTCTTCCTCACTCGACAATTAGCTTGTGATCCTTTACACACTCCACCAGCTCG
GCATAATGTTGATCGTCGCCTTTTTCTACATCAGTACGCAGCGTCTTGATTCGCTCACTCAAGAGCTCCA
TGTGGATCCGCAGAACGACCACATATATGATGGGATATACGTCCAAAATGAGATTGGCCAGAATAATGCC
AGCCATGGTGACCGATTCAATGGCAGTGGCCAGATAGAAATGATCGTCGGGGTTAACCAGTGGATTGTAC
AAACAGAATGGAGTCTTCCCAATCACCAGAGCTCCGGTTAAGGCCATGGATAGATAGCCGAAGTATATGC
AATGGTAAATCACAACAACACGATTGCATAAGGCTGCTGCTCGGTGCACCTGGACTTTCTCCTCCATCTT
GGTGCATCGAATGTCCATGGCGTCCATCATCTTCTGAGCC
